>Addgene plasmid #165792 | pR70B04 | addgene full sequence | sequence record 335040 | Addgene NGS Result
TGCCACGTCAATCGTTAAGTTACTGGCGATGGGCTGTCTGTCGGACTGACATTCCCTCTTCACCTCCCGA
GACCTTGAGATCAATATCTAAGGTCCTAAGCGGAATTCACCCTATAGTGAGTCGTATTACAATTCACTGG
CCGTCGTTTTACATTGAGAAGAGAAAAGAAAACCGCCGATCCTGTCCACCGCATTACTGCAAGGTAGTGG
ACAAGACCGGCGGTCTTAAGTTTTTTGGCTGAAAGGGTGGCGGGCAGGACGCCCGCCATAAACTGCCAGG
CATCAAATTAAGCAGAAGGCCATCCTGACGGATGGCCTTTTTGCGTTTCTACAATGTTACGAATGG
[124 nt withheld, positions 347-470]
C
[91 nt withheld, positions 472-562]
AGGGTGATGGTTCACGTAGTGGGCCAGCGCCCTGATAGACGGTTTTTCGCCCTTTGACGTTGGAGTCCAC
GTTCTTT
[37 nt withheld, positions 640-676]
ACCCTATCTCGGTCTATTCTTTTGATTTATAAGGGATTTTGCCGATTTCGGCCTATTGGTTAAAAAATGA
GCTGATTTAACAAAAATTTAACGCGAATTTTAACAAAATATTAACGCTTACAATTTCCTGATGCGGTATT
TTCTCCTTACGCATCTGTGCGGTATTTCACACCGCATCAGGTGGCACTTTTCGGGGAAATGTGCGCGGAA
CCCCTATTTGTTTATTTTTCTAAATACATTCAAATATGTATCCGCTCATGAGACAATAACCCTGATAAAT
GCTTCAATAATATTGAAAAAGGAAGAGTATGAGTATTCAACATTTCCGTGTCGCCCTTATTCCCTTTTTT
GCGGCATTTTGCCTTCCTGTTTTTGCTCACCCAGAAACGCTGGTGAAAGTAAAAGATGCTGAAGATCAGT
TGGGTGCACGAGTGGGTTACATCGAACTGGATCTCAACAGCGGTAAGATCCTTGAGAGTTTTCGCCCCGA
AGAACGTTTTCCAATGATGAGCACTTTTAAAGTTCTGCTATGTGGCGCGGTATTATCCCGTATTGACGCC
GGGCAAGAGCAACTCGGTCGCCGCATACACTATTCTCAGAATGACTTGGTTGAGTACTCACCAGTCACAG
AAAAGCATCTTACGGATGGCATGACAGTAAGAGAATTATGCAGTGCTGCCATAACCATGAGTGATAACAC
TGCGGCCAACTTACTTCTGACAACGATCGGAGGACCGAAGGAGCTAACCGCTTTTTTGCACAACATGGGG
GATCATGTAACTCGCCTTGATCGTTGGGAACCGGAGCTGAATGAAGCCATACCAAACGACGAGCGTGACA
CCACGATGCCTGTAGCAATGGCAACAACGTTGCGCAAACTATTAACTGGCGAACTACTTACTCTAGCTTC
CCGGCAACAATTAATAGACTGGATGGAGGCGGATAAAGTTGCAGGACCACTTCTGCGCTCGGCCCTTCCG
GCTGGCTGGTTTATTGCTGATAAATCTGGAGCCGGTGAGCGTGGGTCGCGCGGTATCATTGCAGCACTGG
GGCCAGATGGTAAGCCCTCCCGTATCGTAGTTATCTACACGACGGGGAGTCAGGCAACTATGGATGAACG
AAATAGACAGATCGCTGAGATAGGTGCCTCACTGATTAAGCATTGGTAACTGTCAGACCAAGTTTACTCA
TATATACTTTAGATTGATTTAAAACTTCATTTTTAATTTAAAAGGATCTAGGTGAAGATCCTTTTTGATA
ATCTCATGACCAAAATCCCTTAACGTGAGTTTTCGTTCCACTGAGCGTCAGACCCCGTAGAAAAGATCAA
AGGATCTTCTTGAGATCCTTTTTTTCTGCGCGTAATCTGCTGCTTGCAAACAAAAAAACCACCGCTACCA
GCGGTGGTTTGTTTGCCGGATCAAGAGCTACCAACTCTTTTTCCGAAGGTAACTGGCTTCAGCAGAGCGC
AGATACCAAATACTGTTCTTCTAGTGTAGCCGTAGTTAGGCCACCACTTCAAGAACTCTGTAGCACCGCC
TACATACCTCGCTCTGCTAATCCTGTTACCAGTGGCTGCTGCCAGTGGCGATAAGTCGTGTCTTACCGGG
TTGGACTCAAGACGATAGTTACCGGATAAGGCGCAGCGGTCGGGCTGAACGGGGGGTTCGTGCACACAGC
CCAGCTTGGAGCGAACGACCTACACCGAACTGAGATACCTACAGCGTGAGCTATGAGAAAGCGCCACGCT
TCCCGAAGGGAGAAAGGCGGACAGGTATCCGGTAAGCGGCAGGGTCGGAACAGGAGAGCGCACGAGGGAG
CTTCCAGGGGGAAACGCCTGGTATCTTTATAGTCCTGTCGGGTTTCGCCACCTCTGACTTGAGCGTCGAT
TTTTGTGATGCTCGTCAGGGGGGCGGAGCCTATGGAAAAACGCCAGCAACGCGGCCTTTTTACGGTTCCT
GGCCTTTTGCTGGCCTTTTGCTCACATGTTCTTTCCTGCGTTATCCCATGATTCTGTGGATAACCGTATT
ACCGCCTTTGAGTGAGCTGATACCGCTCGCCGCAGCCGAACGACCGAGCGCAGCGAGTCAGTGAGCGAGG
AAGCGGAAGGTCAGAGAGCGTTCACCGACAAACAACAGATAAAACGAAAGGCCCAGTCTTTCGACTGAGC
CTTTCGTTTTATTTGATGCCTGCTCGGTACCAAATTCCAGAAAAGAGGCCTCCCGAAAGGGGGGCCTTTT
TTCGTTTTGGTCCGACAGGAAACAGCTATGACCAACGGCTCTATGGTATTTAGGTGACACTATAGAACGA
ATTCACTAGTGATTGGGCGATGAGTGGTCTCGGGGATATAAGAGGGCTGCCTGTATTAGGACCAAGTTTT
TGTTTGTGGCTTATTACTTCTGATGAGTCTAACAATCTTCTAGGGAAAATGGGAAGCGCTACGCTTATAA
GCCACATTGCTTTAATGAATTATTCATTGACAAATAAAACGTTGCAGCCGGCTGAATAATTGTAAAATAT
TAGTTTTATATCCTGTTTGCAAAATGCAATTTGGTTGCATAATGAAGTGTATAACTAATTGTATGCATCT
CATGTTGTTCAAGACGAAATCGTTTTTTTTTCGCAGAAATATCTCGACTTTTAAATTGTGCTTAACTCTT
AATCATTGTCTTTATTTCACATAAGTAATATTTTCTACACATCCAGTAACCTGTTTTCTTAATATGTTAA
CTGCTTTAATTCAAATTTGGCACCCAAGCTGAAATGTTACTGCATTCAGCTCAGCCAGGGGAAATCTGCA
AAAATTGAACAGAGAAATCACGTTTAGTTAACATTAACAGCTCGGCTGGCTTACAATCTGCCTGCAAAGT
GGTAAAAGAAAATGCAGACGGTGCCTAGAATTTTCCTGAACTGTAAAGCTGTCCAAATCAAAATTGATAT
CAACTGCAGCTATATAATTCAATAACATGGGATCGGGAATAATTCCGAAATGTTCCACTCGAGCAATCCT
CATAAGAGAAAACCCGAGTATGTTTATGGACACGATAATCATCAGTAATCAAAACAAAATAAATTAAAGC
TTTATAAGCTAACATTAGCTGTCGGGCAGCCAGAGAACATAAATCGAGACGAGAGCCCCTAGCAAACAGA
AATAAAATGGCAGAAATTATTATTATCTAAACAAAAAAAGGGGGGAGCTCATATGCCATCGCTCAAAAGC
ACTCTGCTATCGAAATACTGAGGTGGCCAAGGGGCCGAGGGGGCTTCAGCAGCCCTTGTTTCCATCGCTG
CGCACTCTTGTTTTTGGGTTCAAATTGAAAAACATGAAAAGAAATATTTCCAATCAATTGGCAAAGAGAA
ACGAATAAAAATTCACACACAGAACAGACAAAAAACCCAGGCACACACACCGGAGGAGGCAACAAGAAAA
ATGTTGTTCATTCATTAAATACAAAAATTCATTAAACAGACGAGCGATCAGAAATATTACTGCTGCAGTC
CATTCCAAAGTGGCCTGGGGTCTGACCGGTGGAAAAGGGAAAAAATAAAAATAAAAATAGTTGTTTACTT
TCGGAACAGAGGCAGCGACAACAACAAGAGAAAAACACAGGGGTAACAAGCTCTCACAGTGCGATAAAAT
ATGTTTTTTTAATGCAGGTCCGTGTTCAATAAAAGTGCCACAAATCCAAATAGAAGCTGCTGCAGGAAAG
TTCCGAACAAAAACATTTATCCAGTTCGAGCATTTGATACCTTTTTGGTATGAACTCAGGCCCTATCACT
GAACGTCGTCCTGCAAAAGGATATACCCTCTATTACCCTGAAATGACCAGTGAAAGGCGGGAAAGTGAAT
CATGCAAAACGAATGAAAGTGCTTCGAACAGCAGTAGAACTTGATTTGCATTCCATTTACAAGCTGTTCA
TAGATAATAATTAATAATATGATTTAAATGTCTATTCTAAGCGACATTGGGGGATTTGCTTTAATAATAC
AAAAAACTAATAGGTTTCGCAAGAAAACCAAATTAAACATTTCAGACTTTCCATTAGTATCCATACCTAA
AAATTGTAACGCAGGCCTTTACATATCATTGACCCTTCTAAAAGCGAACGGCAAGAAACCGACTTGGCAT
TGGTGAAGTGAATTTATTGTTCGACTAATAGATGATGACTGCTATATACTCGCATTCGGAGTGCCTTGGA
AAAGTGTCGAGTAATTTGTGGAAATGGTCAAGGCGATGTGTATGAGCAGAGTGGGCAACTGGCCATTTCC
CGTGGCAGACCGCATTTATCACTCCTGGCCTCTTCGATTTTTTTGAACGAATTGATAA
Features (pLannotate 1.2.2; 10 found; start..end, strand, type, name):
    111..129     -  promoter       T7 promoter: promoter for bacteriophage T7 RNA polymerase
    132..153     +  CDS            lacZα (fragment): LacZα fragment of β-galactosidase; lacZ fragment
    294..321     +  terminator     rrnB T2 terminator: transcription terminator T2 from the E. coli rrnB gene
    347..802     +  rep_origin     f1 ori (sequence partly withheld): f1 bacteriophage origin of replication; arrow indicates direction of (+) strand synthesis
    803..853     -  misc_feature   bom (fragment): basis of mobility region from pBR322
    880..984     +  promoter       AmpR promoter: bla
    985..1845    +  CDS            AmpR: β-lactamase; bla; confers resistance to ampicillin, carbenicillin, and related antibiotics
   2016..2604    +  rep_origin     ori: high-copy-number ColE1/pMB1/pBR322/pUC origin of replication
   2790..2861    -  terminator     rrnB T1 terminator: transcription terminator T1 from the E. coli rrnB gene
   2964..2982    +  promoter       SP6 promoter: promoter for bacteriophage SP6 RNA polymerase
