[The description below was written by a language model from this plasmid's Addgene catalogue record and pLannotate feature annotations shown in this document.]
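Description:
pR70B04 is a GoldenBraid 2.0 (GB2.0)-compatible part plasmid that stores the Drosophila melanogaster FlyLight enhancer fragment R70B04 as a modular element in the "enhancer grammar", meaning it is formatted to occupy the enhancer position when parts are assembled into larger transcriptional units. The roughly 2 kb fly genomic insert sits in the pUPD2 domestication backbone (about 2.96 kb), giving a sequenced plasmid of about 5 kb. Although catalogued as an insect expression vector, the plasmid carries no annotated insect promoter, coding sequence or reporter, so it works as a donor of a regulatory element rather than as an expression construct. The exact cloning sites used are not recorded.

The feature table annotates only backbone elements. The enhancer itself is unannotated and presumably occupies the large feature-free region after the SP6 promoter. Propagation in E. coli relies on a high-copy ColE1/pUC-type origin, with selection through the β-lactamase gene (AmpR) driven by its own promoter. An f1 origin and a small fragment of the pBR322 bom region are also present. The cloning region is flanked by T7 and SP6 promoters and insulated by the rrnB T1 and T2 terminators. Only a short remnant of lacZα is left, consistent with the insert having replaced a blue/white screening cassette.

The associated work concerns multiplexed drug-based selection and counterselection in Drosophila. Within that toolkit, this part would typically be combined with promoter, coding and terminator modules to build transgenes whose expression follows the pattern directed by the R70B04 enhancer. The record does not describe that pattern.
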