Addgene plasmid #165792: pR70B04
Purpose: GB2.0 compatible FlyLight Enhancer element R70B04 in enhancer grammar
Depositing lab: Koen Venken. Depositing organization: Baylor College of Medicine. Publication: Multiplexed drug-based selection and counterselection genetic manipulations in Drosophila. Matinyan N, Karkhanis MS, Gonzalez Y, Jain A, Saltzman A, Malovannaya A, Sarrion-Perdigones A, Dierick HA, Venken KJT. Cell Rep. 2021 Sep 14;36(11):109700. doi: 10.1016/j.celrep.2021.109700. PubMed 34525356.
Backbone
  Vector backbone: pUPD2
  Backbone size w/o insert (bp): 2955
  Vector type: Insect Expression
Growth in bacteria
  Bacterial resistance: Ampicillin, 100 μg/mL
  Growth temperature: 37°C
  Growth strain: DH10B
  Copy number: High Copy
Gene/Insert
  Gene/Insert name: R70B04
  Species: D. melanogaster (fly)
  Insert size (bp): 2048
  Cloning method: Restriction Enzyme; 5′ cloning site Unknown (unknown if destroyed)
Terms and licenses: Academic/Nonprofit Terms; Industry Terms: Not Available to Industry
Depositor comments: Enhancer
How to cite: pR70B04 was a gift from Koen Venken (Addgene plasmid # 165792 ; http://n2t.net/addgene:165792 ; RRID:Addgene_165792)
